Addgene plasmid #45245: pCI-neo-myc-LC3(G120A)-HA
Depositing lab: Tamotsu Yoshimori. Depositing organization: The University of Osaka. Publication: LC3, a mammalian homologue of yeast Apg8p, is localized in autophagosome membranes after processing. Kabeya Y, Mizushima N, Ueno T, Yamamoto A, Kirisako T, Noda T, Kominami E, Ohsumi Y, Yoshimori T. EMBO J. 2000 Nov 1. 19(21):5720-8. 10.1093/emboj/19.21.5720 PubMed 11060023.
Backbone
  Vector backbone: pCI-neo
  Backbone manufacturer: Promega
  Backbone size w/o insert (bp): 5472
  Vector type: Mammalian Expression
  Selectable markers: Neomycin (select with G418)
Growth in bacteria
  Bacterial resistance: Ampicillin, 100 μg/mL
  Growth temperature: 37°C
  Growth strain: DH5alpha
  Copy number: Unknown
Gene/Insert
  Gene/Insert name: microtubule-associated protein 1 light chain 3 beta (alt names: Map1lc3b; LC3; LC3b)
  Species: R. norvegicus (rat)
  Insert size (bp): 425
  Mutation: Glycine at position 120 mutated to Alanine
  GenBank ID: U05784
  Entrez Gene: Map1lc3b (a.k.a. LC3B, Map1lc3, Mpl3, zbs559)
  Tag / fusion protein: myc (N terminal on insert); HA (C terminal on insert)
  Cloning method: Restriction Enzyme; 5′ cloning site EcoRI (unknown if destroyed); 3′ cloning site EcoRI (unknown if destroyed)
  Sequencing primers: 5′ N/A
Terms and licenses: Academic/Nonprofit Terms; Industry Terms: Not Available to Industry
How to cite: pCI-neo-myc-LC3(G120A)-HA was a gift from Tamotsu Yoshimori (Addgene plasmid # 45245 ; http://n2t.net/addgene:45245 ; RRID:Addgene_45245)
