[The description below was written by a language model from this plasmid's Addgene catalogue record.]
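Description:
pCI-neo-myc-LC3(G120A)-HA is a mammalian expression plasmid built on the commercial pCI-neo backbone (about 5.5 kb without insert). It is propagated in E. coli under ampicillin selection, and it carries a neomycin resistance marker that allows G418 selection of stably transfected mammalian cells. The record does not list the promoter or other regulatory elements. pCI-neo as generally supplied drives inserts from the CMV immediate-early enhancer/promoter with a chimeric intron and an SV40 late polyadenylation signal, but no feature table is available here to confirm those parts in this construct.

The payload is a roughly 425 bp insert encoding rat microtubule-associated protein 1 light chain 3 beta (Map1lc3b, LC3B), cloned through EcoRI sites at both ends. It bears a myc epitope at the N terminus and an HA epitope at the C terminus. The coding sequence carries a glycine-to-alanine substitution at position 120. In wild-type LC3, the C-terminal region is proteolytically cleaved to expose Gly120, which is then conjugated to lipid so that the protein associates with autophagosome membranes. Replacing this glycine is generally understood to block that processing. The dual tagging makes the outcome readable: a processed protein would keep the myc tag but lose the HA tag, whereas an uncleaved mutant should retain both.

The construct is therefore suited as a processing-defective control alongside wild-type tagged LC3 in studies of LC3 maturation, membrane targeting and autophagosome formation in mammalian cells, consistent with the associated publication on LC3 localisation to autophagosome membranes after processing.
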