>Addgene plasmid #45245 | pCI-neo-myc-LC3(G120A)-HA | addgene partial sequence | sequence record 66391 | chim-int-F 5'-TCTTACTGACATCCACTTTGCC-3'
CCTCCAGTTCATTCAGCTCTTAAGGCTAGAGTACTTAATACGACTCACTATAGGCTAGCCTCGAGAATTC
ATGTCTAGAGGTGAACAAAAGTTGATTTCTGAAGAAGATTTGAACGGTGAACAAAAGCTAATCTCCGAGG
AAGACTTGAACGGTGAACAAAAATTAATCTCAGAAGAAGACTTGAACGGATCCTCTAGACCGTCCGAGAA
GACCTTCAAACAGCGCCGGAGCTTCGAACAAAGAGTGGAAGATGTCCGGCTCATCCGGGAGCAGCACCCC
ACCAAGATCCCAGTGATTATAGAGCGATACAAGGGTGAGAAGCAGCTGCCCGTCCTGGACAAGACCAAGT
TCCTTGTACCTGATCACGTGAATATGAGCGAACTCATCAAGATAATTAGAAGGCGCCTGCAGCTCAATGC
TAACCAAGCCTTCTTCCTCCTGGTGAATGGGCACAGCATGGTGAGTGTGTCCACACCCATCTCTGAAGTG
TACGAGAGCGAGAGAGATGAAGACGGCTTCCTGTACATGGTCTATGCCTCCCAGGAGACGTTCGCGACAG
CACTGGCTGTTACATACATGTCAGCTCTGAAGGCAACAGCAACAGGAAGAGAGCCATGCTTGTCTAGATC
TATCTTTTACCCATACGATGTTCCTGACTATGCGGGCTATCCCTATGACGTCCCGGACTATGCAGGATCC
TATCCATATGACGTTCCAGATTACGCTGCTCAGTGCAGATCTAGATGAGAATTCACGCGTGGTACCTCTA
GCTAGAGTCGACCCGGGCGGCCGCTTCCCTTTAGTGAGGGTTAATGCTTCGAGCAGACATGATAAGATAC
ATTGATGAGTTTGGACAAACCACAACTAGAATGCAGTGAAAAAAATGCTTTATTTGTGAAATTTGTGATG
CTATTGCTTTATTTGTAACCATTATAAGCTGCAATAAACAAGTTAACCACA
